>Addgene plasmid #28179 | R-G324D-(Kin-8) | addgene partial sequence | sequence record 34533 | 28179 with mPrkar1a-F (5' AGATGGGCAGAAGATTGTGG 3')
TCATTTTAGAGGGCACAGCTGCTGTGCTGCAGCGTCGGTCAGAAAACGAAGAATTTGTTGAAGTGGGACG
ACTGGGGCCTTCTGATTATTTTGATGAAATTGCCCTGCTGATGAATCGTCCTCGGGCTGCCACTGTGGTT
GCCCGGGGCCCTTTGAAGTGCGTTAAGTTGGACCGGCCTCGGTTTGAACGCGTCCTTGGCCCGTGCTCAG
ACATCCTCAAGCGGAACATCCAGCAGTACAACAGCTTCGTGTCCCTGTCCGTCTGACCCGCGCCTCCTGT
GCCTCC
