>Addgene plasmid #28179 | R-G324D-(Kin-8) | addgene partial sequence | sequence record 34534 | 28179 with MT1-F
TTCTCTCCTTCTCCGTAGCTCCAGCTTCACCAGATCGATCCTCTAGAGGACCCCCCACCACACCTGAGAA
CCATGGCGTCTGGCAGTATGGCAACCAGTGAGGAAGAGCGGAGTCTCCGGGAATGCGAGCTCTATGTGCA
GAAGCACAATATCCAGGCCCTGCTGAAGGACTCCATCGTGCAGCTGTGCACTACGCGGCCCGAGAGGCCC
ATGGCATTCCTTCGGGAATACTTTGAGAGGTTGGAGAAGGAGGAGGCAAGACAGATTCAGTGTCTACAGA
AAACCGGCATCCGTACTGACTCGAGGGAGGACGAGATCTCTCCTCCACCCCCCAATCCAGTGGTGAAGGG
CCGACGGCGCCGAGGTGCTATCAGTGCTGAAGTTTACACTGAGGAGGATGCTGCCTCCTACGTTAGAAAG
GTTATTCCAAAAGATTATAAGACAATGGCTGCTTTAGCCAAGGCCATCGAAAAGAATGTGCTGTTTTCAC
ACCTTGATGATAACGAGAGAAGTGACATTTTTGATGCTATGTTTCCAGTCTCCTTTATTGCTGGAGAGAC
GGTTATTCAGCAAGGTGATGAAGGGGATAACTTCTATGTGATTGATCAAGGAGAAATGGATGTCTATGTC
AATAATGAATGGGCAACCAGTGTTGGGGAAGGAGGGAGCTTTGGAGAGCTGGCTTTGATTTATGGAACAC
CCAGAGCAGCCACTGTCAAAGCAAAGACAAACGTGAAACTGTGGGGCATCGACCGAGACAGCTACCGAAA
GAATCCTCATGGGAAGCACTCTGCGAAAGAGGAAGATGTATGAAGAATTCCTTAGTAAAGTGTCTATTTT
AGAGTCTCTGGACAAGTGGGAGCGTCTCACAGTAGCCGATGCATTGGAGCCTGTCCAGTTTGAAGATGGA
CAGAAGATCGTGGTGCAAGGAGAGCCGGGGGATGAGTTCT
