[The description below was written by a language model from this plasmid's Addgene catalogue record.]
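Description:
R-G324D-(Kin-8) is a mammalian expression plasmid built on the pMT-REV backbone (about 7.6 kb without the insert), a zinc-inducible vector in which transcription of the insert is driven by the metallothionein promoter. It is propagated in E. coli as a high-copy plasmid under ampicillin selection. The record does not list a mammalian selection marker, a polyadenylation signal or any epitope tags, and no feature table is provided, so the detailed layout of the backbone cannot be described beyond these points. Part of the plasmid derives from an earlier construct made in another laboratory.

The insert is mouse Prkar1a, encoding the type I alpha regulatory subunit of cAMP-dependent protein kinase (PKA), carrying a G324D substitution and introduced by restriction cloning. The depositor describes the product as a dominant-negative regulatory subunit. In general terms, regulatory subunits hold the PKA catalytic subunits inactive until cAMP binding releases them, so a mutant with defective cAMP responsiveness can keep the kinase repressed even when cAMP levels rise. The "Kin-8" designation and the associated publication tie this allele to the Kin mutants of Y1 mouse adrenocortical tumour cells, which are resistant to cAMP. The construct was used in working out the molecular basis of that resistance.

Because expression depends on the metallothionein promoter, the mutant subunit can be induced with zinc in transfected mammalian cells. This makes the plasmid useful for conditionally suppressing PKA signalling and for testing whether a given cellular response depends on the cAMP–PKA pathway.
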