Addgene plasmid #28179: R-G324D-(Kin-8)
Depositing lab: Bernard Schimmer. Depositing organization: University of Toronto. Publication: Molecular basis for the 3',5'-cyclic adenosine monophosphate resistance of Kin mutant Y1 adrenocortical tumor cells. Olson MF, Krolczyk AJ, Gorman KB, Steinberg RA, Schimmer BP. Mol Endocrinol. 1993 Apr . 7(4):477-87. 10.1210/mend.7.4.8388994 PubMed 8388994.
Backbone
  Vector backbone: pMT-REV
  Backbone size w/o insert (bp): 7600
  Vector type: Mammalian Expression
Growth in bacteria
  Bacterial resistance: Ampicillin, 100 μg/mL
  Growth temperature: 37°C
  Growth strain: DH5alpha
  Copy number: High Copy
Gene/Insert
  Gene/Insert name: Prkar1a
  Species: M. musculus (mouse)
  Mutation: G324D
  Entrez Gene: PRKAR1A (a.k.a. ACRDYS1, ADOHR, CAR, CNC, CNC1, PKR1, PPNAD1, PRKAR1, Prkar1alpha, TSE1)
  Cloning method: Restriction Enzyme
  Sequencing primers: 5′ MT1-F
Resource information
  A portion of this plasmid was derived from a plasmid made by: G.S. McKnight, Univ. Washington, Seattle
Terms and licenses: Academic/Nonprofit Terms; Industry Terms: Not Available to Industry
Depositor comments: Expression vector encoding dominant-negative regulatory subunit of type 1 cAMP-dependent protein kinase. pMT-REV is a zinc-inducible expression vector driven by the metallothionein promoter.
How to cite: R-G324D-(Kin-8) was a gift from Bernard Schimmer (Addgene plasmid # 28179 ; http://n2t.net/addgene:28179 ; RRID:Addgene_28179)
